>Addgene plasmid #125495 | lentiSAMv2 PHF21A-TSS-guide4 | addgene full sequence | sequence record 251538 | Addgene NGS Result
GTTTTAGAGCTAGGCCAACATGAGGATCACCCATGTCTGCAGGGCCTAGCAAGTTAAAATAAGGCTAGTC
CGTTATCAACTTGGCCAACATGAGGATCACCCATGTCTGCAGGGCCAAGTGGCACCGAGTCGGTGCTTTT
TTTGGATCCTAGGTCTTGAAAGGAGTGGGAATTGGCTCCGGTGCCCGTCAGTGGGCAGAGCGCACATCGC
CCACAGTCCCCGAGAAGTTGGGGGGAGGGGTCGGCAATTGATCCGGTGCCTAGAGAAGGTGGCGCGGGGT
AAACTGGGAAAGTGATGTCGTGTACTGGCTCCGCCTTTTTCCCGAGGGTGGGGGAGAACCGTATATAAGT
GCAGTAGTCGCCGTGAACGTTCTTTTTCGCAACGGGTTTGCCGCCAGAACACAGGCGTACGGCCACCATG
AAAAGGCCGGCGGCCACGAAAAAGGCCGGCCAGGCAAAAAAGAAAAAGGACAAGAAGTACAGCATCGGCC
TGGCCATCGGCACCAACTCTGTGGGCTGGGCCGTGATCACCGACGAGTACAAGGTGCCCAGCAAGAAATT
CAAGGTGCTGGGCAACACCGACCGGCACAGCATCAAGAAGAACCTGATCGGAGCCCTGCTGTTCGACAGC
GGCGAAACAGCCGAGGCCACCCGGCTGAAGAGAACCGCCAGAAGAAGATACACCAGACGGAAGAACCGGA
TCTGCTATCTGCAAGAGATCTTCAGCAACGAGATGGCCAAGGTGGACGACAGCTTCTTCCACAGACTGGA
AGAGTCCTTCCTGGTGGAAGAGGATAAGAAGCACGAGCGGCACCCCATCTTCGGCAACATCGTGGACGAG
GTGGCCTACCACGAGAAGTACCCCACCATCTACCACCTGAGAAAGAAACTGGTGGACAGCACCGACAAGG
CCGACCTGCGGCTGATCTATCTGGCCCTGGCCCACATGATCAAGTTCCGGGGCCACTTCCTGATCGAGGG
CGACCTGAACCCCGACAACAGCGACGTGGACAAGCTGTTCATCCAGCTGGTGCAGACCTACAACCAGCTG
TTCGAGGAAAACCCCATCAACGCCAGCGGCGTGGACGCCAAGGCCATCCTGTCTGCCAGACTGAGCAAGA
GCAGACGGCTGGAAAATCTGATCGCCCAGCTGCCCGGCGAGAAGAAGAATGGCCTGTTCGGCAACCTGAT
TGCCCTGAGCCTGGGCCTGACCCCCAACTTCAAGAGCAACTTCGACCTGGCCGAGGATGCCAAACTGCAG
CTGAGCAAGGACACCTACGACGACGACCTGGACAACCTGCTGGCCCAGATCGGCGACCAGTACGCCGACC
TGTTTCTGGCCGCCAAGAACCTGTCCGACGCCATCCTGCTGAGCGACATCCTGAGAGTGAACACCGAGAT
CACCAAGGCCCCCCTGAGCGCCTCTATGATCAAGAGATACGACGAGCACCACCAGGACCTGACCCTGCTG
AAAGCTCTCGTGCGGCAGCAGCTGCCTGAGAAGTACAAAGAGATTTTCTTCGACCAGAGCAAGAACGGCT
ACGCCGGCTACATTGACGGCGGAGCCAGCCAGGAAGAGTTCTACAAGTTCATCAAGCCCATCCTGGAAAA
GATGGACGGCACCGAGGAACTGCTCGTGAAGCTGAACAGAGAGGACCTGCTGCGGAAGCAGCGGACCTTC
GACAACGGCAGCATCCCCCACCAGATCCACCTGGGAGAGCTGCACGCCATTCTGCGGCGGCAGGAAGATT
TTTACCCATTCCTGAAGGACAACCGGGAAAAGATCGAGAAGATCCTGACCTTCCGCATCCCCTACTACGT
GGGCCCTCTGGCCAGGGGAAACAGCAGATTCGCCTGGATGACCAGAAAGAGCGAGGAAACCATCACCCCC
TGGAACTTCGAGGAAGTGGTGGACAAGGGCGCTTCCGCCCAGAGCTTCATCGAGCGGATGACCAACTTCG
ATAAGAACCTGCCCAACGAGAAGGTGCTGCCCAAGCACAGCCTGCTGTACGAGTACTTCACCGTGTATAA
CGAGCTGACCAAAGTGAAATACGTGACCGAGGGAATGAGAAAGCCCGCCTTCCTGAGCGGCGAGCAGAAA
AAGGCCATCGTGGACCTGCTGTTCAAGACCAACCGGAAAGTGACCGTGAAGCAGCTGAAAGAGGACTACT
TCAAGAAAATCGAGTGCTTCGACTCCGTGGAAATCTCCGGCGTGGAAGATCGGTTCAACGCCTCCCTGGG
CACATACCACGATCTGCTGAAAATTATCAAGGACAAGGACTTCCTGGACAATGAGGAAAACGAGGACATT
CTGGAAGATATCGTGCTGACCCTGACACTGTTTGAGGACAGAGAGATGATCGAGGAACGGCTGAAAACCT
ATGCCCACCTGTTCGACGACAAAGTGATGAAGCAGCTGAAGCGGCGGAGATACACCGGCTGGGGCAGGCT
GAGCCGGAAGCTGATCAACGGCATCCGGGACAAGCAGTCCGGCAAGACAATCCTGGATTTCCTGAAGTCC
GACGGCTTCGCCAACAGAAACTTCATGCAGCTGATCCACGACGACAGCCTGACCTTTAAAGAGGACATCC
AGAAAGCCCAGGTGTCCGGCCAGGGCGATAGCCTGCACGAGCACATTGCCAATCTGGCCGGCAGCCCCGC
CATTAAGAAGGGCATCCTGCAGACAGTGAAGGTGGTGGACGAGCTCGTGAAAGTGATGGGCCGGCACAAG
CCCGAGAACATCGTGATCGAAATGGCCAGAGAGAACCAGACCACCCAGAAGGGACAGAAGAACAGCCGCG
AGAGAATGAAGCGGATCGAAGAGGGCATCAAAGAGCTGGGCAGCCAGATCCTGAAAGAACACCCCGTGGA
AAACACCCAGCTGCAGAACGAGAAGCTGTACCTGTACTACCTGCAGAATGGGCGGGATATGTACGTGGAC
CAGGAACTGGACATCAACCGGCTGTCCGACTACGATGTGGACCACATCGTGCCTCAGAGCTTTCTGAAGG
ACGACTCCATCGACAACAAGGTGCTGACCAGAAGCGACAAGGCCCGGGGCAAGAGCGACAACGTGCCCTC
CGAAGAGGTCGTGAAGAAGATGAAGAACTACTGGCGGCAGCTGCTGAACGCCAAGCTGATTACCCAGAGA
AAGTTCGACAATCTGACCAAGGCCGAGAGAGGCGGCCTGAGCGAACTGGATAAGGCCGGCTTCATCAAGA
GACAGCTGGTGGAAACCCGGCAGATCACAAAGCACGTGGCACAGATCCTGGACTCCCGGATGAACACTAA
GTACGACGAGAATGACAAGCTGATCCGGGAAGTGAAAGTGATCACCCTGAAGTCCAAGCTGGTGTCCGAT
TTCCGGAAGGATTTCCAGTTTTACAAAGTGCGCGAGATCAACAACTACCACCACGCCCACGACGCCTACC
TGAACGCCGTCGTGGGAACCGCCCTGATCAAAAAGTACCCTAAGCTGGAAAGCGAGTTCGTGTACGGCGA
CTACAAGGTGTACGACGTGCGGAAGATGATCGCCAAGAGCGAGCAGGAAATCGGCAAGGCTACCGCCAAG
TACTTCTTCTACAGCAACATCATGAACTTTTTCAAGACCGAGATTACCCTGGCCAACGGCGAGATCCGGA
AGCGGCCTCTGATCGAGACAAACGGCGAAACCGGGGAGATCGTGTGGGATAAGGGCCGGGATTTTGCCAC
CGTGCGGAAAGTGCTGAGCATGCCCCAAGTGAATATCGTGAAAAAGACCGAGGTGCAGACAGGCGGCTTC
AGCAAAGAGTCTATCCTGCCCAAGAGGAACAGCGATAAGCTGATCGCCAGAAAGAAGGACTGGGACCCTA
AGAAGTACGGCGGCTTCGACAGCCCCACCGTGGCCTATTCTGTGCTGGTGGTGGCCAAAGTGGAAAAGGG
CAAGTCCAAGAAACTGAAGAGTGTGAAAGAGCTGCTGGGGATCACCATCATGGAAAGAAGCAGCTTCGAG
AAGAATCCCATCGACTTTCTGGAAGCCAAGGGCTACAAAGAAGTGAAAAAGGACCTGATCATCAAGCTGC
CTAAGTACTCCCTGTTCGAGCTGGAAAACGGCCGGAAGAGAATGCTGGCCTCTGCCGGCGAACTGCAGAA
GGGAAACGAACTGGCCCTGCCCTCCAAATATGTGAACTTCCTGTACCTGGCCAGCCACTATGAGAAGCTG
AAGGGCTCCCCCGAGGATAATGAGCAGAAACAGCTGTTTGTGGAACAGCACAAGCACTACCTGGACGAGA
TCATCGAGCAGATCAGCGAGTTCTCCAAGAGAGTGATCCTGGCCGACGCTAATCTGGACAAAGTGCTGTC
CGCCTACAACAAGCACCGGGATAAGCCCATCAGAGAGCAGGCCGAGAATATCATCCACCTGTTTACCCTG
ACCAATCTGGGAGCCCCTGCCGCCTTCAAGTACTTTGACACCACCATCGACCGGAAGAGGTACACCAGCA
CCAAAGAGGTGCTGGACGCCACCCTGATCCACCAGAGCATCACCGGCCTGTACGAGACACGGATCGACCT
GTCTCAGCTGGGAGGCGACAGCGCTGGAGGAGGTGGAAGCGGAGGAGGAGGAAGCGGAGGAGGAGGTAGC
GGACCTAAGAAAAAGAGGAAGGTGGCGGCCGCTGGATCCGGACGGGCTGACGCATTGGACGATTTTGATC
TGGATATGCTGGGAAGTGACGCCCTCGATGATTTTGACCTTGACATGCTTGGTTCGGATGCCCTTGATGA
CTTTGACCTCGACATGCTCGGCAGTGACGCCCTTGATGATTTCGACCTGGACATGCTGATTAACTGTACA
GGCAGTGGAGAGGGCAGAGGAAGTCTGCTAACATGCGGTGACGTCGAGGAGAATCCTGGCCCAATGGCCA
AGCCTTTGTCTCAAGAAGAATCCACCCTCATTGAAAGAGCAACGGCTACAATCAACAGCATCCCCATCTC
TGAAGACTACAGCGTCGCCAGCGCAGCTCTCTCTAGCGACGGCCGCATCTTCACTGGTGTCAATGTATAT
CATTTTACTGGGGGACCTTGTGCAGAACTCGTGGTGCTGGGCACTGCTGCTGCTGCGGCAGCTGGCAACC
TGACTTGTATCGTCGCGATCGGAAATGAGAACAGGGGCATCTTGAGCCCCTGCGGACGGTGCCGACAGGT
GCTTCTCGATCTGCATCCTGGGATCAAAGCCATAGTGAAGGACAGTGATGGACAGCCGACGGCAGTTGGG
ATTCGTGAATTGCTGCCCTCTGGTTATGTGTGGGAGGGCTAAGAATTCGATATCAAGCTTATCGGTAATC
AACCTCTGGATTACAAAATTTGTGAAAGATTGACTGGTATTCTTAACTATGTTGCTCCTTTTACGCTATG
TGGATACGCTGCTTTAATGCCTTTGTATCATGCTATTGCTTCCCGTATGGCTTTCATTTTCTCCTCCTTG
TATAAATCCTGGTTGCTGTCTCTTTATGAGGAGTTGTGGCCCGTTGTCAGGCAACGTGGCGTGGTGTGCA
CTGTGTTTGCTGACGCAACCCCCACTGGTTGGGGCATTGCCACCACCTGTCAGCTCCTTTCCGGGACTTT
CGCTTTCCCCCTCCCTATTGCCACGGCGGAACTCATCGCCGCCTGCCTTGCCCGCTGCTGGACAGGGGCT
CGGCTGTTGGGCACTGACAATTCCGTGGTGTTGTCGGGGAAATCATCGTCCTTTCCTTGGCTGCTCGCCT
GTGTTGCCACCTGGATTCTGCGCGGGACGTCCTTCTGCTACGTCCCTTCGGCCCTCAATCCAGCGGACCT
TCCTTCCCGCGGCCTGCTGCCGGCTCTGCGGCCTCTTCCGCGTCTTCGCCTTCGCCCTCAGACGAGTCGG
ATCTCCCTTTGGGCCGCCTCCCCGCATCGATACCGTCGACCTCGAGACCTAGAAAAACATGGAGCAATCA
CAAGTAGCAATACAGCAGCTACCAATGCTGATTGTGCCTGGCTAGAAGCACAAGAGGAGGAGGAGGTGGG
TTTTCCAGTCACACCTCAGGTACCTTTAAGACCAATGACTTACAAGGCAGCTGTAGATCTTAGCCACTTT
TTAAAAGAAAAGGGGGGACTGGAAGGGCTAATTCACTCCCAACGAAGACAAGATATCCTTGATCTGTGGA
TCTACCACACACAAGGCTACTTCCCTGATTGGCAGAACTACACACCAGGGCCAGGGATCAGATATCCACT
GACCTTTGGATGGTGCTACAAGCTAGTACCAGTTGAGCAAGAGAAGGTAGAAGAAGCCAATGAAGGAGAG
AACACCCGCTTGTTACACCCTGTGAGCCTGCATGGGATGGATGACCCGGAGAGAGAAGTATTAGAGTGGA
GGTTTGACAGCCGCCTAGCATTTCATCACATGGCCCGAGAGCTGCATCCGGACTGTACTGGGTCTCTCTG
GTTAGACCAGATCTGAGCCTGGGAGCTCTCTGGCTAACTAGGGAACCCACTGCTTAAGCCTCAATAAAGC
TTGCCTTGAGTGCTTCAAGTAGTGTGTGCCCGTCTGTTGTGTGACTCTGGTAACTAGAGATCCCTCAGAC
CCTTTTAGTCAGTGTGGAAAATCTCTAGCAGGGCCCGTTTAAACCCGCTGATCAGCCTCGACTGTGCCTT
CTAGTTGCCAGCCATCTGTTGTTTGCCCCTCCCCCGTGCCTTCCTTGACCCTGGAAGGTGCCACTCCCAC
TGTCCTTTCCTAATAAAATGAGGAAATTGCATCGCATTGTCTGAGTAGGTGTCATTCTATTCTGGGGGGT
GGGGTGGGGCAGGACAGCAAGGGGGAGGATTGGGAAGACAATAGCAGGCATGCTGGGGATGCGGTGGGCT
CTATGGCTTCTGAGGCGGAAAGAACCAGCTGGGGCTCTAGGGGGTATCCCC
[124 nt withheld, positions 6912-7035]
C
[91 nt withheld, positions 7037-7127]
A
[49 nt withheld, positions 7129-7177]
CCTTTGACGTTGGAGTCCACGTTCTTT
[37 nt withheld, positions 7205-7241]
ACCCTATCTCGGTCTATTCTTTTGATTTATAAGGGATTTTGCCGATTTCGGCCTATTGGTTAAAAAATGA
GCTGATTTAACAAAAATTTAACGCGAATTAATTCTGTGGAATGTGTGTCAGTTAGGGTGTGGAAAGTCCC
CAGGCTCCCCAGCAGGCAGAAGTATGCAAAGCATGCATCTCAATTAGTCAGCAACCAGGTGTGGAAAGTC
CCCAGGCTCCCCAGCAGGCAGAAGTATGCAAAGCATGCATCTCAATTAGTCAGCAACCATAGTCCCGCCC
CTAACTCCGCCCATCCCGCCCCTAACTCCGCCCAGTTCCGCCCATTCTCCGCCCCATGGCTGACTAATTT
TTTTTATTTATGCAGAGGCCGAGGCCGCCTCTGCCTCTGAGCTATTCCAGAAGTAGTGAGGAGGCTTTTT
TGGAGGCCTAGGCTTTTGCAAAAAGCTCCCGGGAGCTTGTATATCCATTTTCGGATCTGATCAGCACGTG
TTGACAATTAATCATCGGCATAGTATATCGGCATAGTATAATACGACAAGGTGAGGAACTAAACCATGGC
CAAGTTGACCAGTGCCGTTCCGGTGCTCACCGCGCGCGACGTCGCCGGAGCGGTCGAGTTCTGGACCGAC
CGGCTCGGGTTCTCCCGGGACTTCGTGGAGGACGACTTCGCCGGTGTGGTCCGGGACGACGTGACCCTGT
TCATCAGCGCGGTCCAGGACCAGGTGGTGCCGGACAACACCCTGGCCTGGGTGTGGGTGCGCGGCCTGGA
CGAGCTGTACGCCGAGTGGTCGGAGGTCGTGTCCACGAACTTCCGGGACGCCTCCGGGCCGGCCATGACC
GAGATCGGCGAGCAGCCGTGGGGGCGGGAGTTCGCCCTGCGCGACCCGGCCGGCAACTGCGTGCACTTCG
TGGCCGAGGAGCAGGACTGACACGTGCTACGAGATTTCGATTCCACCGCCGCCTTCTATGAAAGGTTGGG
CTTCGGAATCGTTTTCCGGGACGCCGGCTGGATGATCCTCCAGCGCGGGGATCTCATGCTGGAGTTCTTC
GCCCACCCCAACTTGTTTATTGCAGCTTATAATGGTTACAAATAAAGCAATAGCATCACAAATTTCACAA
ATAAAGCATTTTTTTCACTGCATTCTAGTTGTGGTTTGTCCAAACTCATCAATGTATCTTATCATGTCTG
TATACCGTCGACCTCTAGCTAGAGCTTGGCGTAATCATGGTCATAGCTGTTTCCTGTGTGAAATTGTTAT
CCGCTCACAATTCCACACAACATACGAGCCGGAAGCATAAAGTGTAAAGCCTGGGGTGCCTAATGAGTGA
GCTAACTCACATTAATTGCGTTGCGCTCACTGCCCGCTTTCCAGTCGGGAAACCTGTCGTGCCAGCTGCA
TTAATGAATCGGCCAACGCGCGGGGAGAGGCGGTTTGCGTATTGGGCGCTCTTCCGCTTCCTCGCTCACT
GACTCGCTGCGCTCGGTCGTTCGGCTGCGGCGAGCGGTATCAGCTCACTCAAAGGCGGTAATACGGTTAT
CCACAGAATCAGGGGATAACGCAGGAAAGAACATGTGAGCAAAAGGCCAGCAAAAGGCCAGGAACCGTAA
AAAGGCCGCGTTGCTGGCGTTTTTCCATAGGCTCCGCCCCCCTGACGAGCATCACAAAAATCGACGCTCA
AGTCAGAGGTGGCGAAACCCGACAGGACTATAAAGATACCAGGCGTTTCCCCCTGGAAGCTCCCTCGTGC
GCTCTCCTGTTCCGACCCTGCCGCTTACCGGATACCTGTCCGCCTTTCTCCCTTCGGGAAGCGTGGCGCT
TTCTCATAGCTCACGCTGTAGGTATCTCAGTTCGGTGTAGGTCGTTCGCTCCAAGCTGGGCTGTGTGCAC
GAACCCCCCGTTCAGCCCGACCGCTGCGCCTTATCCGGTAACTATCGTCTTGAGTCCAACCCGGTAAGAC
ACGACTTATCGCCACTGGCAGCAGCCACTGGTAACAGGATTAGCAGAGCGAGGTATGTAGGCGGTGCTAC
AGAGTTCTTGAAGTGGTGGCCTAACTACGGCTACACTAGAAGAACAGTATTTGGTATCTGCGCTCTGCTG
AAGCCAGTTACCTTCGGAAAAAGAGTTGGTAGCTCTTGATCCGGCAAACAAACCACCGCTGGTAGCGGTG
GTTTTTTTGTTTGCAAGCAGCAGATTACGCGCAGAAAAAAAGGATCTCAAGAAGATCCTTTGATCTTTTC
TACGGGGTCTGACGCTCAGTGGAACGAAAACTCACGTTAAGGGATTTTGGTCATGAGATTATCAAAAAGG
ATCTTCACCTAGATCCTTTTAAATTAAAAATGAAGTTTTAAATCAATCTAAAGTATATATGAGTAAACTT
GGTCTGACAGTTACCAATGCTTAATCAGTGAGGCACCTATCTCAGCGATCTGTCTATTTCGTTCATCCAT
AGTTGCCTGACTCCCCGTCGTGTAGATAACTACGATACGGGAGGGCTTACCATCTGGCCCCAGTGCTGCA
ATGATACCGCGAGACCCACGCTCACCGGCTCCAGATTTATCAGCAATAAACCAGCCAGCCGGAAGGGCCG
AGCGCAGAAGTGGTCCTGCAACTTTATCCGCCTCCATCCAGTCTATTAATTGTTGCCGGGAAGCTAGAGT
AAGTAGTTCGCCAGTTAATAGTTTGCGCAACGTTGTTGCCATTGCTACAGGCATCGTGGTGTCACGCTCG
TCGTTTGGTATGGCTTCATTCAGCTCCGGTTCCCAACGATCAAGGCGAGTTACATGATCCCCCATGTTGT
GCAAAAAAGCGGTTAGCTCCTTCGGTCCTCCGATCGTTGTCAGAAGTAAGTTGGCCGCAGTGTTATCACT
CATGGTTATGGCAGCACTGCATAATTCTCTTACTGTCATGCCATCCGTAAGATGCTTTTCTGTGACTGGT
GAGTACTCAACCAAGTCATTCTGAGAATAGTGTATGCGGCGACCGAGTTGCTCTTGCCCGGCGTCAATAC
GGGATAATACCGCGCCACATAGCAGAACTTTAAAAGTGCTCATCATTGGAAAACGTTCTTCGGGGCGAAA
ACTCTCAAGGATCTTACCGCTGTTGAGATCCAGTTCGATGTAACCCACTCGTGCACCCAACTGATCTTCA
GCATCTTTTACTTTCACCAGCGTTTCTGGGTGAGCAAAAACAGGAAGGCAAAATGCCGCAAAAAAGGGAA
TAAGGGCGACACGGAAATGTTGAATACTCATACTCTTCCTTTTTCAATATTATTGAAGCATTTATCAGGG
TTATTGTCTCATGAGCGGATACATATTTGAATGTATTTAGAAAAATAAACAAATAGGGGTTCCGCGCACA
TTTCCCCGAAAAGTGCCACCTGACGTCGACGGATCGGGAGATCTCCCGATCCCCTATGGTGCACTCTCAG
TACAATCTGCTCTGATGCCGCATAGTTAAGCCAGTATCTGCTCCCTGCTTGTGTGTTGGAGGTCGCTGAG
TAGTGCGCGAGCAAAATTTAAGCTACAACAAGGCAAGGCTTGACCGACAATTGCATGAAGAATCTGCTTA
GGGTTAGGCGTTTTGCGCTGCTTCGCGATGTACGGGCCAGATATACGCGTTGACATTGATTATTGACTAG
TTATTAATAGTAATCAATTACGGGGTCATTAGTTCATAGCCCATATATGGAGTTCCGCGTTACATAACTT
ACGGTAAATGGCCCGCCTGGCTGACCGCCCAACGACCCCCGCCCATTGACGTCAATAATGACGTATGTTC
CCATAGTAACGCCAATAGGGACTTTCCATTGACGTCAATGGGTGGAGTATTTACGGTAAACTGCCCACTT
GGCAGTACATCAAGTGTATCATATGCCAAGTACGCCCCCTATTGACGTCAATGACGGTAAATGGCCCGCC
TGGCATTATGCCCAGTACATGACCTTATGGGACTTTCCTACTTGGCAGTACATCTACGTATTAGTCATCG
CTATTACCATGGTGATGCGGTTTTGGCAGTACATCAATGGGCGTGGATAGCGGTTTGACTCACGGGGATT
TCCAAGTCTCCACCCCATTGACGTCAATGGGAGTTTGTTTTGGCACCAAAATCAACGGGACTTTCCAAAA
TGTCGTAACAACTCCGCCCCATTGACGCAAATGGGCGGTAGGCGTGTACGGTGGGAGGTCTATATAAGCA
GCGCGTTTTGCCTGTACTGGGTCTCTCTGGTTAGACCAGATCTGAGCCTGGGAGCTCTCTGGCTAACTAG
GGAACCCACTGCTTAAGCCTCAATAAAGCTTGCCTTGAGTGCTTCAAGTAGTGTGTGCCCGTCTGTTGTG
TGACTCTGGTAACTAGAGATCCCTCAGACCCTTTTAGTCAGTGTGGAAAATCTCTAGCAGTGGCGCCCGA
ACAGGGACTTGAAAGCGAAAGGGAAACCAGAGGAGCTCTCTCGACGCAGGACTCGGCTTGCTGAAGCGCG
CACGGCAAGAGGCGAGGGGCGGCGACTGGTGAGTACGCCAAAAATTTTGACTAGCGGAGGCTAGAAGGAG
AGAGATGGGTGCGAGAGCGTCAGTATTAAGCGGGGGAGAATTAGATCGCGATGGGAAAAAATTCGGTTAA
GGCCAGGGGGAAAGAAAAAATATAAATTAAAACATATAGTATGGGCAAGCAGGGAGCTAGAACGATTCGC
AGTTAATCCTGGCCTGTTAGAAACATCAGAAGGCTGTAGACAAATACTGGGACAGCTACAACCATCCCTT
CAGACAGGATCAGAAGAACTTAGATCATTATATAATACAGTAGCAACCCTCTATTGTGTGCATCAAAGGA
TAGAGATAAAAGACACCAAGGAAGCTTTAGACAAGATAGAGGAAGAGCAAAACAAAAGTAAGACCACCGC
ACAGCAAGCGGCCGCTGATCTTCAGACCTGGAGGAGGAGATATGAGGGACAATTGGAGAAGTGAATTATA
TAAATATAAAGTAGTAAAAATTGAACCATTAGGAGTAGCACCCACCAAGGCAAAGAGAAGAGTGGTGCAG
AGAGAAAAAAGAGCAGTGGGAATAGGAGCTTTGTTCCTTGGGTTCTTGGGAGCAGCAGGAAGCACTATGG
GCGCAGCGTCAATGACGCTGACGGTACAGGCCAGACAATTATTGTCTGGTATAGTGCAGCAGCAGAACAA
TTTGCTGAGGGCTATTGAGGCGCAACAGCATCTGTTGCAACTCACAGTCTGGGGCATCAAGCAGCTCCAG
GCAAGAATCCTGGCTGTGGAAAGATACCTAAAGGATCAACAGCTCCTGGGGATTTGGGGTTGCTCTGGAA
AACTCATTTGCACCACTGCTGTGCCTTGGAATGCTAGTTGGAGTAATAAATCTCTGGAACAGATTTGGAA
TCACACGACCTGGATGGAGTGGGACAGAGAAATTAACAATTACACAAGCTTAATACACTCCTTAATTGAA
GAATCGCAAAACCAGCAAGAAAAGAATGAACAAGAATTATTGGAATTAGATAAATGGGCAAGTTTGTGGA
ATTGGTTTAACATAACAAATTGGCTGTGGTATATAAAATTATTCATAATGATAGTAGGAGGCTTGGTAGG
TTTAAGAATAGTTTTTGCTGTACTTTCTATAGTGAATAGAGTTAGGCAGGGATATTCACCATTATCGTTT
CAGACCCACCTCCCAACCCCGAGGGGACCCGACAGGCCCGAAGGAATAGAAGAAGAAGGTGGAGAGAGAG
ACAGAGACAGATCCATTCGATTAGTGAACGGATCGGCACTGCGTGCGCCAATTCTGCAGACAAATGGCAG
TATTCATCCACAATTTTAAAAGAAAAGGGGGGATTGGGGGGTACAGTGCAGGGGAAAGAATAGTAGACAT
AATAGCAACAGACATACAAACTAAAGAATTACAAAAACAAATTACAAAAATTCAAAATTTTCGGGTTTAT
TACAGGGACAGCAGAGATCCAGTTTGGTTAATTAGCTAGCGAGGGCCTATTTCCCATGATTCCTTCATAT
TTGCATATACGATACAAGGCTGTTAGAGAGATAATTGGAATTAATTTGACTGTAAACACAAAGATATTAG
TACAAAATACGTGACGTAGAAAGTAATAATTTCTTGGGTAGTTTGCAGTTTTAAAATTATGTTTTAAAAT
GGACTATCATATGCTTACCGTAACTTGAAAGTATTTCGATTTCTTGGCTTTATATATCTTGTGGAAAGGA
CGAAACACCGGCTGGGAAAGCGGGGACGA
Features (pLannotate 1.2.2; 38 found; start..end, strand, type, name):
     18..36      +  misc_RNA       MS2 stem loop: stem loop that binds the bacteriophage MS2 coat protein
     47..83      +  misc_RNA       gRNA scaffold (fragment): guide RNA scaffold for the Streptococcus pyogenes CRISPR/Cas9 system
     88..106     +  misc_RNA       MS2 stem loop: stem loop that binds the bacteriophage MS2 coat protein
    117..136     +  misc_RNA       gRNA scaffold (fragment): guide RNA scaffold for the Streptococcus pyogenes CRISPR/Cas9 system
    149..167     +  CDS            small t antigen (fragment): SV40 (simian virus 40) small t antigen
    193..404     +  promoter       EF-1α core promoter: core promoter for human elongation factor EF-1α
    421..468     +  CDS            nucleoplasmin NLS: bipartite nuclear localization signal from nucleoplasmin
    468..4569    +  CDS            dCas9 (fragment): catalytically dead mutant of the Cas9 endonuclease from the Streptococcus pyogenes Type II CRISPR/Cas system RNA-guided DNA-binding protein that lacks endonuclease activity due to the D10A mutation in the RuvC catalytic domain and the N863A mutation in the HNH catalytic domain
   4894..5292    +  CDS            BSD: blasticidin S deaminase; Aspergillus terreus BSD; confers resistance to blasticidin
   5293..5314    +  misc_feature   MCS (fragment): pBluescript multiple cloning site
   5317..5905    +  misc_feature   WPRE: woodchuck hepatitis virus posttranscriptional regulatory element
   5842..6423    +  CDS            nef (fragment): NEF_HV1H2 - Experimental evidence at protein level: Swiss-Prot protein existence level 1. Extracellular Nef protein targets CD4(+) T-lymphocytes for apoptosis by interacting with CXCR4 surface receptors. From Human immunodeficiency virus type 1 group M subtype B (isolate HXB2) (HIV-1).
   6430..6610    +  LTR            5' LTR (truncated): truncated 5' long terminal repeat (LTR) from HIV-1
   6642..6866    +  polyA_signal   bGH poly(A) signal: bovine growth hormone polyadenylation signal
   6870..6891    +  promoter       SV40 promoter (fragment): SV40 enhancer and early promoter
   6912..7340    +  rep_origin     f1 ori (sequence partly withheld): f1 bacteriophage origin of replication; arrow indicates direction of (+) strand synthesis
   7354..7683    +  promoter       SV40 promoter: SV40 enhancer and early promoter
   7731..7778    +  promoter       EM7 promoter: synthetic bacterial promoter&nbsp
   7797..8171    +  CDS            BleoR: antibiotic-binding protein; Sh ble from Streptoalloteichus hindustanus; confers resistance to bleomycin, phleomycin, and Zeocin™
   8181..8306    +  CDS            ble (fragment): BLE_KLEPN - Experimental evidence at protein level: Swiss-Prot protein existence level 1. Binding protein with a strong affinity to the bleomycin family of antibiotics. Binds to CL990; an antimitotic-antibiotic compound. From Klebsiella pneumoniae.
   8301..8422    +  polyA_signal   SV40 poly(A) signal: SV40 polyadenylation signal
   8493..8515    -  protein_bind   lac operator (fragment): The lac repressor binds to the lac operator to inhibit transcription in E. coli. This inhibition can be relieved by adding lactose or isopropyl-β-D-thiogalactopyranoside (IPTG). lac repressor encoded by lacI
   8519..8549    -  promoter       lac promoter: promoter for the E. coli lac operon
   8564..8585    -  protein_bind   CAP binding site: CAP binding activates transcription in the presence of cAMP. E. coli catabolite activator protein
   8598..8690    -  CDS            lacI (fragment): lac repressor; lacI; The lac repressor binds to the lac operator to inhibit transcription in E. coli. This inhibition can be relieved by adding lactose or isopropyl-β-D-thiogalactopyranoside (IPTG).
   8873..9461    -  rep_origin     ori: high-copy-number ColE1/pMB1/pBR322/pUC origin of replication
   9632..10492   -  CDS            AmpR: β-lactamase; bla; confers resistance to ampicillin, carbenicillin, and related antibiotics
  10493..10597   -  promoter       AmpR promoter: bla
  10656..10708   -  misc_feature   bom (fragment): basis of mobility region from pBR322
  10863..11242   +  enhancer       CMV enhancer: human cytomegalovirus immediate early enhancer
  11243..11442   +  promoter       CMV promoter: human cytomegalovirus (CMV) immediate early promoter
  11460..11640   +  LTR            5' LTR (truncated): truncated 5' long terminal repeat (LTR) from HIV-1
  11687..11812   +  misc_feature   HIV-1 Ψ: packaging signal of human immunodeficiency virus type 1
  11796..12159   +  CDS            HIV-1 gag (fragment): gag protein from human immunodeficiency virus 1; gag
  12305..12538   +  misc_feature   RRE: The Rev response element (RRE) of HIV-1 allows for Rev-dependent mRNA export from the nucleus to the cytoplasm.
  12915..13015   +  CDS            Rev (fragment): human immunodeficiency virus 1 (HIV-1) Rev protein; rev; enhances nuclear export of unspliced and incompletely spliced viral mRNAs
  13065..13182   +  misc_feature   cPPT/CTS: central polypurine tract and central termination sequence of HIV-1
  13232..13472   +  promoter       U6 promoter: RNA polymerase III promoter for human U6 snRNA
