[The description below was written by a language model from this plasmid's Addgene catalogue record and pLannotate feature annotations shown in this document.]
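Description:
lentiSAMv2 PHF21A-TSS-guide4 is a lentiviral CRISPR activation plasmid built on the lentiSAMv2 backbone, carrying a single guide RNA directed at the transcription start site region of human PHF21A. It is maintained in E. coli through a high-copy ColE1/pUC-type origin with ampicillin resistance, and an f1 origin is also present. The backbone additionally contains an SV40/EM7-driven bleomycin/Zeocin resistance cassette outside the viral region. The transfer cassette has a CMV enhancer/promoter fused to a truncated HIV-1 5' LTR, followed by the Ψ packaging signal, a gag fragment, the RRE and the cPPT/CTS. At the other end are a WPRE, a truncated 3' LTR and a bGH polyadenylation signal, an arrangement typical of later-generation vectors that need packaging functions supplied in trans.

Two expression units sit within the viral genome. A human U6 RNA polymerase III promoter drives the guide, whose S. pyogenes scaffold is modified with two MS2 stem loops. These loops can recruit MS2 coat protein fusions to activator domains, as in the synergistic activation mediator system, but those helper components are not encoded here. An EF-1α core promoter drives a nucleoplasmin NLS-tagged, catalytically dead Cas9 (D10A and N863A). According to the catalogue entry, this is fused to the VP64 activation domain and linked by a 2A peptide to blasticidin S deaminase. The feature table does not annotate VP64 or the 2A element, though an unannotated gap lies between dCas9 and the BSD gene where they would be expected. Blasticidin allows selection of transduced mammalian cells. The stated purpose is CRISPR-mediated transcriptional activation of PHF21A, and the associated publication concerns chromatin architecture in human pancreatic islets and the genetics of type 2 diabetes.
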