Addgene plasmid #125495: lentiSAMv2 PHF21A-TSS-guide4
Purpose: CRISPR-mediated activation of PHF21A. Catalytically inactive Cas9 from S. pyogenes and VP64 with 2A-BlastR.
Depositing lab: Jorge Ferrer. Depositing organization: Imperial College London. Publication: Human pancreatic islet three-dimensional chromatin architecture provides insights into the genetics of type 2 diabetes. Miguel-Escalada I, Bonas-Guarch S, Cebola I, Ponsa-Cobas J, Mendieta-Esteban J, Atla G, Javierre BM, Rolando DMY, Farabella I, Morgan CC, Garcia-Hurtado J, Beucher A, Moran I, Pasquali L, Ramos-Rodriguez M, Appel EVR, Linneberg A, Gjesing AP, Witte DR, Pedersen O, Grarup N, Ravassard P, Torrents D, Mercader JM, Piemonti L, Berney T, de Koning EJP, Kerr-Conte J, Pattou F, Fedko IO, Groop L, Prokopenko I, Hansen T, Marti-Renom MA, Fraser P, Ferrer J. Nat Genet. 2019 Jun 28. pii: 10.1038/s41588-019-0457-0. doi: 10.1038/s41588-019-0457-0. PubMed 31253982.
Backbone
  Vector backbone: lentiSAMv2
  Backbone manufacturer: Feng Zhang (Addgene #75112)
  Vector type: Mammalian Expression, Lentiviral, CRISPR
  Selectable markers: Blasticidin
Growth in bacteria
  Bacterial resistance: Ampicillin, 100 μg/mL
  Growth temperature: 37°C
  Growth strain: Stbl3
  Copy number: High Copy
Gene/Insert
  Gene/Insert name: dCas9-VP64-2A-BlastR
  gRNA/shRNA sequence: gctgggaaagcggggacga
  Species: H. sapiens (human)
  Promoter: EF1a core and U6
  Cloning method: Restriction Enzyme; 5′ cloning site Unknown (destroyed during cloning); 3′ cloning site Unknown (destroyed during cloning)
  Sequencing primers: 5′ GATCCGCCACCATGGATGC
Terms and licenses: Academic/Nonprofit Terms; Industry Terms: Not Available to Industry
How to cite: lentiSAMv2 PHF21A-TSS-guide4 was a gift from Jorge Ferrer (Addgene plasmid # 125495 ; http://n2t.net/addgene:125495 ; RRID:Addgene_125495)
