>Addgene plasmid #125495 | lentiSAMv2 PHF21A-TSS-guide4 | depositor partial sequence | sequence record 240168 | Guide RNA, MS2 stem loops
NNNNNNNNNNNNNNNNNNNNNNNNNNNTNTCTTGNNNGNNNGGNNGANNCNCCGGCTGGGAAAGCGGGGA
CGAGTTTTAGAGCTAGGCCAACATGAGGATCACCCATGTCTGCAGGGCCTAGCAAGTTAAAATAAGGCTA
GTCCGTTATCAACTTGGCCAACATGAGGATCACCCATGTCTGCAGGGCCAAGTGGCACCGAGTCGGTGCT
TTTTTTGGATCCTAGGTCTTGAAAGGAGTGGGAATTGGCTCCGGTGCCCGTCAGTGGGCAGAGCGCACAT
CGCCCACAGTCCCCGAGAAGTTGGGGGGAGGGGTCGGCAATTGATCCGGTGCCTAGAGAAGGTGGCGCGG
GGTAAACTGGGAAAGTGATGTCGTGTACTGGCTCCGCCTTTTTCCCGAGGGTGGGGGAGAACCGTATATN
ANTGCANTANTCNCCGTGAACGTTCTTTTTCGCAACGGGTTTGCCGCCANAACNCANGCGTACGGNCACC
ATGANNAGGCCGGNGGCCACGAAANAGGCCGGNCAGNCNAANNANANNNNNNANNNNAANTACAGCNTCN
NNCTGGNCATCGNNNCCAACTCTGNGNNCTGNGCCNNGNNCACCGNCNANTACTACGTGCCCACCTCGAN
CNNNNNGGTGCTNNNNNNGNNNNANCNGNNNNCCNTCNNNNNNAANCNNATNNGNNNCTNGNNNNNCNAC
NNNNNNNNANNNNNGCNACNNCNNNNNNCTGAANANAACNNNNNNNNNANNANNCNCNNNNNNANNCNCN
NNANNNGCTNNNNNGNNTNANNNNTTCNCNNNNNANANGNNNNCTNNNNNANNANNNNNTNNNNNNNNNN
NNCNNNANTANCCCTNNCNTGNNGGAANANNATANNNNNNNNNNNNNNNNCCCTNTNCNNNNNGNNCCTN
CGNNNNNNNNNCTNNNNNNNNAAANNNNCNNCNNNNNNNNNNTNNCNNNNNNNGNNNNNNNNTNCNNANA
AN
